Addgene plasmid #28291: pCMV-NHERF1-FL
Depositing lab: Maria-Magdalena Georgescu. Depositing organization: University of Texas MD Anderson Cancer Center. Publication: NHERF1/EBP50 head-to-tail intramolecular interaction masks association with PDZ domain ligands. Morales FC, Takahashi Y, Momin S, Adams H, Chen X, Georgescu MM. Mol Cell Biol. 2007 Apr . 27(7):2527-37. 10.1128/MCB.01372-06 PubMed 17242191.
Backbone
  Vector backbone: pCMV-2-FLAG
  Backbone size w/o insert (bp): 5000
  Vector type: Mammalian Expression
Growth in bacteria
  Bacterial resistance: Ampicillin, 100 μg/mL
  Growth temperature: 37°C
  Growth strain: DH5alpha
  Copy number: High Copy
Gene/Insert
  Gene/Insert name: NHERF1
  Species: H. sapiens (human)
  Entrez Gene: NHERF1 (a.k.a. EBP50, NHE-RF, NHERF, NHERF-1, NPHLOP2, SLC9A3R1)
  Tag / fusion protein: FLAG (N terminal on insert)
  Cloning method: Restriction Enzyme
  Sequencing primers: 5′ CMV-F
Terms and licenses: Academic/Nonprofit Terms; Industry Terms: Not Available to Industry
Depositor comments: This plasmid contains a mutation (N268S) in the NHERF1 sequence, which corresponds to the mouse NHERF1 sequence at this position. The depositing scientist states that the mutation does not affect NHERF1 function.
How to cite: pCMV-NHERF1-FL was a gift from Maria-Magdalena Georgescu (Addgene plasmid # 28291 ; http://n2t.net/addgene:28291 ; RRID:Addgene_28291)
