[The description below was written by a language model from this plasmid's Addgene catalogue record and pLannotate feature annotations shown in this document.]
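Description:
pCMV-NHERF1-FL is a mammalian expression plasmid built on the pCMV-2-FLAG backbone that drives expression of full-length human NHERF1 (also known as EBP50 or SLC9A3R1) carrying an N-terminal FLAG epitope. The sequenced construct is 5,739 nt. It is propagated in E. coli as a high-copy plasmid through a ColE1/pUC-type origin and selected with ampicillin via the β-lactamase gene and its own promoter. An f1 phage origin is also present, along with backbone remnants of lac regulatory sequences (lac promoter and operator, CAP site, lacI and lacZα fragments) and a T7 promoter, none of which contribute to expression of the insert. No mammalian selection marker is annotated. An SV40 enhancer/early promoter region lies downstream of the expression cassette, but no coding sequence is recorded after it.

The expression cassette consists of the human cytomegalovirus immediate early enhancer and promoter, a short FLAG coding segment (annotated as a fragment of 3xFLAG, consistent with a single FLAG tag), the NHERF1 open reading frame, a leftover piece of the multiple cloning site, and the human growth hormone polyadenylation signal. NHERF1 is a PDZ-domain scaffold protein that links plasma membrane proteins to ezrin/radixin/moesin family members and thereby to the actin cytoskeleton, regulating their surface expression and recycling. The depositor notes an N268S substitution in the insert, which matches the mouse residue at that position and is stated not to affect function. The construct suits transient expression of FLAG-tagged NHERF1 in mammalian cells for detection or immunoprecipitation. The associated publication examined the head-to-tail intramolecular interaction of NHERF1 and how it masks binding to PDZ domain ligands.
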