Features (pLannotate 1.2.2; 17 found; start..end, strand, type, name):
     43..422     +  enhancer       CMV enhancer: human cytomegalovirus immediate early enhancer
    424..623     +  promoter       CMV promoter: human cytomegalovirus (CMV) immediate early promoter
    659..679     +  CDS            3xFLAG (fragment): three tandem FLAG® epitope tags
    696..1769    +  CDS            SLC9A3R1: NHRF1_HUMAN - Also known as NHERF, NHERF1. Experimental evidence at protein level: Swiss-Prot protein existence level 1. Scaffold protein that connects plasma membrane proteins with members of the ezrin/moesin/radixin family and thereby helps to link them to the actin cytoskeleton and to regulate their surface expression. Necessary for recycling of internalized ADRB2. Was first known to play a role in the regulation of the activity and subcellular location of SLC9A3. Necessary for cAMP-mediated phosphorylation and inhibition of SLC9A3. May enhance Wnt signaling. May participate in HTR4 targeti
   1786..1804    -  misc_feature   MCS (fragment): pUC18/19 multiple cloning site
   1805..2427    +  polyA_signal   hGH poly(A) signal: human growth hormone polyadenylation signal
   2456..2785    +  promoter       SV40 promoter: SV40 enhancer and early promoter
   2824..2842    -  promoter       T7 promoter: promoter for bacteriophage T7 RNA polymerase
   2880..2896    -  protein_bind   lac operator: The lac repressor binds to the lac operator to inhibit transcription in E. coli. This inhibition can be relieved by adding lactose or isopropyl-β-D-thiogalactopyranoside (IPTG). lac repressor encoded by lacI
   2904..2934    -  promoter       lac promoter: promoter for the E. coli lac operon
   2949..2970    -  protein_bind   CAP binding site: CAP binding activates transcription in the presence of cAMP. E. coli catabolite activator protein
   2983..3075    -  CDS            lacI (fragment): lac repressor; lacI; The lac repressor binds to the lac operator to inhibit transcription in E. coli. This inhibition can be relieved by adding lactose or isopropyl-β-D-thiogalactopyranoside (IPTG).
   3258..3846    -  rep_origin     ori: high-copy-number ColE1/pMB1/pBR322/pUC origin of replication
   4017..4877    -  CDS            AmpR: β-lactamase; bla; confers resistance to ampicillin, carbenicillin, and related antibiotics
   4878..4982    -  promoter       AmpR promoter: bla
   5009..5437    +  rep_origin     f1 ori (sequence partly withheld): f1 bacteriophage origin of replication; arrow indicates direction of (+) strand synthesis
   5468..5622    -  CDS            lacZα (fragment): LacZα fragment of β-galactosidase; lacZ fragment
>Addgene plasmid #28291 | pCMV-NHERF1-FL | addgene full sequence | sequence record 257657 | Addgene NGS Result
TGTACATTTATATTGGCTCATGTCCAATATGACCGCCATGTTGACATTGATTATTGACTAGTTATTAATA
GTAATCAATTACGGGGTCATTAGTTCATAGCCCATATATGGAGTTCCGCGTTACATAACTTACGGTAAAT
GGCCCGCCTGGCTGACCGCCCAACGACCCCCGCCCATTGACGTCAATAATGACGTATGTTCCCATAGTAA
CGCCAATAGGGACTTTCCATTGACGTCAATGGGTGGAGTATTTACGGTAAACTGCCCACTTGGCAGTACA
TCAAGTGTATCATATGCCAAGTCCGCCCCCTATTGACGTCAATGACGGTAAATGGCCCGCCTGGCATTAT
GCCCAGTACATGACCTTACGGGACTTTCCTACTTGGCAGTACATCTACGTATTAGTCATCGCTATTACCA
TGGTGATGCGGTTTTGGCAGTACACCAATGGGCGTGGATAGCGGTTTGACTCACGGGGATTTCCAAGTCT
CCACCCCATTGACGTCAATGGGAGTTTGTTTTGGCACCAAAATCAACGGGACTTTCCAAAATGTCGTAAT
AACCCCGCCCCGTTGACGCAAATGGGCGGTAGGCGTGTACGGTGGGAGGTCTATATAAGCAGAGCTCGTT
TAGTGAACCGTCAGAATTGATCTACCATGGACTACAAAGACGATGACGACAAGCTTGCGGCCGCGATGAG
CGCGGACGCAGCGGCCGGGGCGCCCCTGCCCCGGCTCTGCTGCCTGGAGAAGGGTCCGAACGGCTACGGC
TTCCACCTGCACGGGGAGAAGGGCAAGTTGGGCCAGTACATCCGGCTGGTGGAGCCCGGCTCGCCGGCCG
AGAAGGCGGGGCTGCTGGCGGGGGACCGGCTGGTGGAGGTGAACGGCGAAAACGTGGAGAAGGAGACCCA
CCAGCAGGTGGTGAGCCGCATCCGCGCCGCACTCAACGCCGTGCGCCTGCTGGTGGTCGACCCCGAGACG
GACGAGCAGCTGCAGAAGCTCGGCGTCCAGGTCCGAGAGGAGCTGCTGCGCGCCCAGGAAGCGCCGGGGC
AGGCCGAGCCGCCGGCCGCCGCCGAGGTGCAGGGGGCTGGCAACGAAAATGAGCCTCGCGAGGCCGACAA
GAGCCACCCGGAGCAGCGCGAGCTTCGGCCTCGGCTCTGTACCATGAAGAAGGGCCCCAGTGGCTATGGC
TTCAACCTGCACAGCGACAAGTCCAAGCCAGGCCAGTTCATCCGGTCAGTGGACCCAGACTCCCCGGCTG
AGGCTTCAGGGCTCCGGGCCCAGGATCGCATTGTGGAGGTGAACGGGGTCTGCATGGAGGGGAAGCAGCA
TGGGGACGTGGTGTCCGCCATCAGGGCTGGCGGGGACGAGACCAAGCTGCTGGTGGTGGACAGGGAAACT
GACGAGTTCTTCAAGAAATGCAGAGTGATCCCATCTCAGGAGCACCTGAATGGTCCCCTGCCTGTGCCCT
TCACCAATGGGGAGATACAGAAGGAGAGCAGTCGTGAAGCCCTGGCAGAGGCAGCCTTGGAGAGCCCCAG
GCCAGCCCTGGTGAGATCCGCCTCCAGTGACACCAGCGAGGAGCTGAATTCCCAAGACAGCCCCCCAAAA
CAGGACTCCACAGCGCCCTCGTCTACCTCCTCCTCCGACCCCATCCTAGACTTCAACATCTCCCTGGCCA
TGGCCAAAGAGAGGGCCCACCAGAAACGCAGCAGCAAACGGGCCCCGCAGATGGACTGGAGCAAGAAAAA
CGAACTCTTCAGCAACCTCTGAGTTATCGGTACCAGTCGACTCTAGAGGATCCCGGGTGGCATCCCTGTG
ACCCCTCCCCAGTGCCTCTCCTGGCCCTGGAAGTTGCCACTCCAGTGCCCACCAGCCTTGTCCTAATAAA
ATTAAGTTGCATCATTTTGTCTGACTAGGTGTCCTTCTATAATATTATGGGGTGGAGGGGGGTGGTATGG
AGCAAGGGGCAAGTTGGGAAGACAACCTGTAGGGCCTGCGGGGTCTATTGGGAACCAAGCTGGAGTGCAG
TGGCACAATCTTGGCTCACTGCAATCTCCGCCTCCTGGGTTCAAGCGATTCTCCTGCCTCAGCCTCCCGA
GTTGTTGGGATTCCAGGCATGCATGACCAGGCTCAGCTAATTTTTGTTTTTTTGGTAGAGACGGGGTTTC
ACCATATTGGCCAGGCTGGTCTCCAACTCCTAATCTCAGGTGATCTACCCACCTTGGCCTCCCAAATTGC
TGGGATTACAGGCGTGAACCACTGCTCCCTTCCCTGTCCTTCTGATTTTAAAATAACTATACCAGCAGGA
GGACGTCCAGACACAGCATAGGCTACCTGGCCATGCCCAACCGGTGGGACATTTGAGTTGCTTGCTTGGC
ACTGTCCTCTCATGCGTTGGGTCCACTCAGTAGATGCCTGTTGAATTGGGTACGCGGCCAGCTTGGCTGT
GGAATGTGTGTCAGTTAGGGTGTGGAAAGTCCCCAGGCTCCCCAGCAGGCAGAAGTATGCAAAGCATGCA
TCTCAATTAGTCAGCAACCAGGTGTGGAAAGTCCCCAGGCTCCCCAGCAGGCAGAAGTATGCAAAGCATG
CATCTCAATTAGTCAGCAACCATAGTCCCGCCCCTAACTCCGCCCATCCCGCCCCTAACTCCGCCCAGTT
CCGCCCATTCTCCGCCCCATGGCTGACTAATTTTTTTTATTTATGCAGAGGCCGAGGCCGCCTCGGCCTC
TGAGCTATTCCAGAAGTAGTGAGGAGGCTTTTTTGGAGGCCTAGGCTTTTGCAAAAAGCTCCTCGAGGAA
CTGAAAAACCAGAAAGTTAATTCCCTATAGTGAGTCGTATTAAATTCGTAATCATGTCATAGCTGTTTCC
TGTGTGAAATTGTTATCCGCTCACAATTCCACACAACATACGAGCCGGAAGCATAAAGTGTAAAGCCTGG
GGTGCCTAATGAGTGAGCTAACTCACATTAATTGCGTTGCGCTCACTGCCCGCTTTCCAGTCGGGAAACC
TGTCGTGCCAGCTGCATTAATGAATCGGCCAACGCGCGGGGAGAGGCGGTTTGCGTATTGGGCGCTCTTC
CGCTTCCTCGCTCACTGACTCGCTGCGCTCGGTCGTTCGGCTGCGGCGAGCGGTATCAGCTCACTCAAAG
GCGGTAATACGGTTATCCACAGAATCAGGGGATAACGCAGGAAAGAACATGTGAGCAAAAGGCCAGCAAA
AGGCCAGGAACCGTAAAAAGGCCGCGTTGCTGGCGTTTTTCCATAGGCTCCGCCCCCCTGACGAGCATCA
CAAAAATCGACGCTCAAGTCAGAGGTGGCGAAACCCGACAGGACTATAAAGATACCAGGCGTTTCCCCCT
GGAAGCTCCCTCGTGCGCTCTCCTGTTCCGACCCTGCCGCTTACCGGATACCTGTCCGCCTTTCTCCCTT
CGGGAAGCGTGGCGCTTTCTCATAGCTCACGCTGTAGGTATCTCAGTTCGGTGTAGGTCGTTCGCTCCAA
GCTGGGCTGTGTGCACGAACCCCCCGTTCAGCCCGACCGCTGCGCCTTATCCGGTAACTATCGTCTTGAG
TCCAACCCGGTAAGACACGACTTATCGCCACTGGCAGCAGCCACTGGTAACAGGATTAGCAGAGCGAGGT
ATGTAGGCGGTGCTACAGAGTTCTTGAAGTGGTGGCCTAACTACGGCTACACTAGAAGAACAGTATTTGG
TATCTGCGCTCTGCTGAAGCCAGTTACCTTCGGAAAAAGAGTTGGTAGCTCTTGATCCGGCAAACAAACC
ACCGCTGGTAGCGGTGGTTTTTTTGTTTGCAAGCAGCAGATTACGCGCAGAAAAAAAGGATCTCAAGAAG
ATCCTTTGATCTTTTCTACGGGGTCTGACGCTCAGTGGAACGAAAACTCACGTTAAGGGATTTTGGTCAT
GAGATTATCAAAAAGGATCTTCACCTAGATCCTTTTAAATTAAAAATGAAGTTTTAAATCAATCTAAAGT
ATATATGAGTAAACTTGGTCTGACAGTTACCAATGCTTAATCAGTGAGGCACCTATCTCAGCGATCTGTC
TATTTCGTTCATCCATAGTTGCCTGACTCCCCGTCGTGTAGATAACTACGATACGGGAGGGCTTACCATC
TGGCCCCAGTGCTGCAATGATACCGCGAGACCCACGCTCACCGGCTCCAGATTTATCAGCAATAAACCAG
CCAGCCGGAAGGGCCGAGCGCAGAAGTGGTCCTGCAACTTTATCCGCCTCCATCCAGTCTATTAATTGTT
GCCGGGAAGCTAGAGTAAGTAGTTCGCCAGTTAATAGTTTGCGCAACGTTGTTGCCATTGCTACAGGCAT
CGTGGTGTCACGCTCGTCGTTTGGTATGGCTTCATTCAGCTCCGGTTCCCAACGATCAAGGCGAGTTACA
TGATCCCCCATGTTGTGCAAAAAAGCGGTTAGCTCCTTCGGTCCTCCGATCGTTGTCAGAAGTAAGTTGG
CCGCAGTGTTATCACTCATGGTTATGGCAGCACTGCATAATTCTCTTACTGTCATGCCATCCGTAAGATG
CTTTTCTGTGACTGGTGAGTACTCAACCAAGTCATTCTGAGAATAGTGTATGCGGCGACCGAGTTGCTCT
TGCCCGGCGTCAATACGGGATAATACCGCGCCACATAGCAGAACTTTAAAAGTGCTCATCATTGGAAAAC
GTTCTTCGGGGCGAAAACTCTCAAGGATCTTACCGCTGTTGAGATCCAGTTCGATGTAACCCACTCGTGC
ACCCAACTGATCTTCAGCATCTTTTACTTTCACCAGCGTTTCTGGGTGAGCAAAAACAGGAAGGCAAAAT
GCCGCAAAAAAGGGAATAAGGGCGACACGGAAATGTTGAATACTCATACTCTTCCTTTTTCAATATTATT
GAAGCATTTATCAGGGTTATTGTCTCATGAGCGGATACATATTTGAATGTATTTAGAAAAATAAACAAAT
AGGGGTTCCGCGCACATTTCCCCGAAAAGTGCCACCTG
[124 nt withheld, positions 5009-5132]
C
[91 nt withheld, positions 5134-5224]
A
[49 nt withheld, positions 5226-5274]
CCTTTGACGTTGGAGTCCACGTTCTTT
[37 nt withheld, positions 5302-5338]
ACCCTATCTCGGTCTATTCTTTTGATTTATAAGGGATTTTGCCGATTTCGGCCTATTGGTTAAAAAATGA
GCTGATTTAACAAAAATTTAACGCGAATTTTAACAAAATATTAACGCTTACAATTTCCATTCGCCATTCA
GGCTGCGCAACTGTTGGGAAGGGCGATCGGTGCGGGCCTCTTCGCTATTACGCCAGCTGGCGAAAGGGGG
ATGTGCTGCAAGGCGATTAAGTTGGGTAACGCCAGGGTTTTCCCAGTCACGACGTTGTAAAACGACGGCC
AGTGCCAAGCTGATCTATACATTGAATCAATATTGGCAATTAGCCATATTAGTCATTGGTTATATAGCAT
AAATCAATATTGGCTATTGGCCATTGCATACGTTGTATCTATATCATAATA
