>Addgene plasmid #28291 | pCMV-NHERF1-FL | addgene partial sequence | sequence record 34597 | 28291 with hGHpA-R (5' CCAGCTTGGTTCCCAATAGA 3')
CCTTGCTCCATACCACCCCCCTCCACCCCATAATATTATAGAAGGACACCTAGTCAGACAAAATGATGCA
ACTTAATTTTATTAGGACAAGGCTGGTGGGCACTGGAGTGGCAACTTCCAGGGCCAGGAGAGGCACTGGG
GAGGGGTCACAGGGATGCCACCCGGGATCCTCTAGAGTCGACTGGTACCGATAACTCAGAGGTTGCTGAA
GAGTTCGTTTTTCTTGCTCCAGTCCATCTGCGGGGCCCGTTTGCTGCTGCGTTTCTGGTGGGCCCTCTCT
TTGGCCATGGCCAGGGAGATGTTGAAGTCTAGGATGGGGTCGGAGGAGGAGGTAGACGAGGGCGCTGTGG
AGTCCTGTTTTGGGGGGCTGTCTTGGGAATTCAGCTCCTCGCTGGTGTCACTGGAGGCGGATCTCACCAG
GGCTGGCCTGGGGCTCTCCAAGGCTGCCTCTGCCAGGGCTTCACGACTGCTCTCCTTCTGTATCTCCCCA
TTGGTGAAGGGCACAGGCAGGGGACCATTCAGGTGCTCCTGAGATGGGATCACTCTGCATTTCTTGAAGA
ACTCGTCAGTTTCCCTGTCCACCACCAGCAGCTTGGTCTCGTCCCCGCCAGCCCTGATGGCGGACACCAC
GTCCCCATGCTGCTTCCCCTCCATGCAGACCCCGTTCACCTCCACAATGCGATCCTGGGCCCGGAGCCCT
GAAGCCTCAGCCGGGGAGTCTGGGTCCACTGACCGGATGAACTGGCCTGGCTTGGACTTGTCGCTGTGCA
GGTTGAAGCCATAGCCACTGGGGCCCTTCTTCATGGTACAGAGCCGAGGCCGAAGCTCGCGCTGCTCCGG
GTGGCTCTTGTCGGCCTCGCGAGGCTCATTTTCGTTGCCAGCCCCCTGCACCTCGGCGGCGGCCGGCGGC
TCGGCCTGCCCCGGCGCTTC
