>Addgene plasmid #28291 | pCMV-NHERF1-FL | addgene partial sequence | sequence record 34598 | 28291 with CMV-F
CCGTCAGAATTGATCTACCATGGACTACAAAGACGATGACGACAAGCTTGCGGCCGCGATGAGCGCGGAC
GCAGCGGCCGGGGCGCCCCTGCCCCGGCTCTGCTGCCTGGAGAAGGGTCCGAACGGCTACGGCTTCCACC
TGCACGGGGAGAAGGGCAAGTTGGGCCAGTACATCCGGCTGGTGGAGCCCGGCTCGCCGGCCGAGAAGGC
GGGGCTGCTGGCGGGGGACCGGCTGGTGGAGGTGAACGGCGAAAACGTGGAGAAGGAGACCCACCAGCAG
GTGGTGAGCCGCATCCGCGCCGCACTCAACGCCGTGCGCCTGCTGGTGGTCGACCCCGAGACGGACGAGC
AGCTGCAGAAGCTCGGCGTCCAGGTCCGAGAGGAGCTGCTGCGCGCCCAGGAAGCGCCGGGGCAGGCCGA
GCCGCCGGCCGCCGCCGAGGTGCAGGGGGCTGGCAACGAAAATGAGCCTCGCGAGGCCGACAAGAGCCAC
CCGGAGCAGCGCGAGCTTCGGCCTCGGCTCTGTACCATGAAGAAGGGCCCCAGTGGCTATGGCTTCAACC
TGCACAGCGACAAGTCCAAGCCAGGCCAGTTCATCCGGTCAGTGGACCCAGACTCCCCGGCTGA
